Addgene plasmid #27730: pUT1140-HQ858684
Depositing lab: John Gray & Erich Grotewold. Depositing organization: University of Toledo. Publication: The Maize TFome--development of a transcription factor open reading frame collection for functional genomics. Burdo B, Gray J, Goetting-Minesky MP, Wittler B, Hunt M, Li T, Velliquette D, Thomas J, Gentzel I, dos Santos Brito M, Mejia-Guerra MK, Connolly LN, Qaisi D, Li W, Casas MI, Doseff AI, Grotewold E. Plant J. 2014 Oct;80(2):356-66. doi: 10.1111/tpj.12623. Epub 2014 Aug 26. PubMed 25053252.
Backbone
  Vector backbone: pENTR/D
  Backbone manufacturer: Invitrogen
  Backbone size w/o insert (bp): 2580
  Vector type: Entry vector
Growth in bacteria
  Bacterial resistance: Kanamycin, 50 μg/mL
  Growth temperature: 37°C
  Growth strain: DH5alpha
  Growth instructions: E. coli TOP10
  Copy number: Low Copy
Gene/Insert
  Gene/Insert name: bZIP transcription factor from EE011225
  Species: Zea mays
  Insert size (bp): 780
  GenBank ID: HQ858684
  Cloning method: Restriction Enzyme
  Sequencing primers: 5′ M13 For; 3′ M13 Rev
Terms and licenses: Academic/Nonprofit Terms; Industry Terms: Not Available to Industry
Depositor comments: This CDS was amplified using PCR from a full length cDNA template from the Maize Full-length cDNA Project (www.maizecdna.org) and the PCR product included the stop codon. The PCR product was cloned into a Gateway pENTR/D vector. Further information on this gene may be obtained at www.grassius.org using the GenBank number. (The second half of the plasmid name is the GenBank Number for the sequence of the insert)
How to cite: pUT1140-HQ858684 was a gift from John Gray & Erich Grotewold (Addgene plasmid # 27730 ; http://n2t.net/addgene:27730 ; RRID:Addgene_27730)
