[The description below was written by a language model from this plasmid's Addgene catalogue record and the feature table of its GenBank file.]
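Description:
pUT1140-HQ858684 is a Gateway entry clone built on the Invitrogen pENTR/D backbone and belongs to a maize transcription factor ORF collection (the Maize TFome). It is a small circular plasmid of about 3.4 kb that is propagated in E. coli. Selection is by kanamycin through the aph(3')-Ia aminoglycoside phosphotransferase gene, and replication is from a ColE1/pUC-type origin. The feature annotation describes this origin as high copy, whereas the catalogue entry lists the plasmid as low copy. The record does not resolve this discrepancy.

The payload is a 780 bp coding sequence for a Zea mays bZIP-family transcription factor. It was PCR-amplified from a full-length cDNA clone and inserted with its native stop codon retained. The insert itself is not annotated in the feature table, but it lies in the interval between the attL1 and attL2 sites. These are the recombination sites used by LR Clonase to transfer the ORF, in a defined orientation and reading frame, into any attR-containing destination vector. Because the stop codon is present, the clone suits native or N-terminally tagged expression rather than C-terminal fusions.

As expected for an entry vector, no promoter is positioned to express the ORF in plants. The rrnB T1 and T2 terminators upstream of attL1 insulate the insert from read-through transcription from the backbone. A T7 promoter lies just beyond attL2 and points back toward the insert. M13 forward and reverse primer sites flank the cassette for sequence verification. The clone serves as a shuttle resource for functional genomics of maize transcription factors.
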