LOCUS       Exported 3360 bp ds-DNA circular SYN 13-MAY-2021
DEFINITION  synthetic circular DNA
ACCESSION   .
VERSION     .
KEYWORDS    pUT1140-HQ858684
SOURCE      synthetic DNA construct
  ORGANISM  synthetic DNA construct
REFERENCE   1 (bases 1 to 3360)
  TITLE     Maize TF ORFeome collection
REFERENCE   2 (bases 1 to 3360)
  AUTHORS   .
  TITLE     Direct Submission
  JOURNAL   Exported May 13, 2021 from SnapGene Server 1.1.58
            http://www.snapgene.com
FEATURES             Location/Qualifiers
     source          1..3360
                     /organism="synthetic DNA construct"
                     /mol_type="other DNA"
     protein_bind    1..100
                     /gene="mutant version of attL"
                     /label=attL1
                     /bound_moiety="LR Clonase(TM)"
                     /note="recombination site for the Gateway(R) LR reaction"
     protein_bind    complement(917..1016)
                     /gene="mutant version of attL"
                     /label=attL2
                     /bound_moiety="LR Clonase(TM)"
                     /note="recombination site for the Gateway(R) LR reaction"
     primer_bind     complement(1033..1052)
                     /label=T7
                     /note="T7 promoter, forward primer"
     promoter        complement(1034..1052)
                     /label=T7 promoter
                     /note="promoter for bacteriophage T7 RNA polymerase"
     primer_bind     complement(1057..1073)
                     /label=M13 rev
                     /note="common sequencing primer, one of multiple similar
                     variants"
     primer_bind     complement(1057..1073)
                     /label=M13 Reverse
                     /note="In lacZ gene. Also called M13-rev"
     primer_bind     complement(1175..1194)
                     /label=pENTR-R
                     /note="pENTR vectors, reverse primer"
     CDS             1186..1995
                     /codon_start=1
                     /gene="aph(3')-Ia"
                     /product="aminoglycoside phosphotransferase"
                     /label=KanR
                     /note="confers resistance to kanamycin in bacteria or G418
                     (Geneticin(R)) in eukaryotes"
                     /translation="MSHIQRETSRPRLNSNMDADLYGYKWARDNVGQSGATIYRLYGKP
                     DAPELFLKHGKGSVANDVTDEMVRLNWLTEFMPLPTIKHFIRTPDDAWLLTTAIPGKTA
                     FQVLEEYPDSGENIVDALAVFLRRLHSIPVCNCPFNSDRVFRLAQAQSRMNNGLVDASD
                     FDDERNGWPVEQVWKEMHKLLPFSPDSVVTHGDFSLDNLIFDEGKLIGCIDVGRVGIAD
                     RYQDLAILWNCLGEFSPSLQKRLFQKYGIDNPDMNKLQFHLMLDEFF"
     primer_bind     complement(1253..1272)
                     /label=Kan-R
                     /note="Kanamycin resistance gene, reverse primer"
     rep_origin      2142..2730
                     /direction=RIGHT
                     /label=ori
                     /note="high-copy-number ColE1/pMB1/pBR322/pUC origin of
                     replication"
     primer_bind     2631..2650
                     /label=pBR322ori-F
                     /note="pBR322 origin, forward primer"
     primer_bind     2884..2901
                     /label=L4440
                     /note="L4440 vector, forward primer"
     terminator      3060..3087
                     /label=rrnB T2 terminator
                     /note="transcription terminator T2 from the E. coli rrnB
                     gene"
     terminator      3179..3265
                     /gene="Escherichia coli rrnB"
                     /label=rrnB T1 terminator
                     /note="transcription terminator T1 from the E. coli rrnB
                     gene"
     primer_bind     3314..3336
                     /label=M13/pUC Forward
                     /note="In lacZ gene"
     primer_bind     3328..3345
                     /label=M13 Forward
                     /note="In lacZ gene. Also called M13-F20 or M13 (-21)
                     Forward"
     primer_bind     3329..3345
                     /label=M13 fwd
                     /note="common sequencing primer, one of multiple similar
                     variants"
ORIGIN
        1 caaataatga ttttattttg actgatagtg acctgttcgt tgcaacaaat tgatgagcaa
       61 tgctttttta taatgccaac tttgtacaaa aaagcaggct ccgcggccgc ccccttcacc
      121 atggcatcgt cgagggtgat gccgtcctcc tcgccgtcgc acacggcctc tgatctcgcg
      181 cgcctagcgc aggccgccag caggcccggc ggcgggggca gcgggctggg ctccatgaac
      241 gtggaggagc tcctccgcgg catctacagc gacatgccca ccccggcgcc gcccgcgtcg
      301 gagcccgaac gcccgaggtc gccggccccg gcgccggagg tcgccacgcg caggacggcg
      361 gaggaggtgt ggaaggagat caccggcgga ggtggcagtg gggaacccgt gccccccgtg
      421 gcggctcagg ctgccgtccc cgctggtggt ggtggcgccg gcggcccgga gatgacgctg
      481 gaggacttcc tggccaggga ggagggcgcg gtgaaggagg atggggttag ggtttcgggc
      541 ccctctgcgc cggccatggg gttcctgggc ggagcggagg gcgtgggtgt gcctggcggc
      601 ggaggcggga ggggaaggaa gcggcagctc atggatccag tggatcgcgc cgcgatgcag
      661 cgacagaaac gaatgatcaa aaaccgcgag tctgctgccc ggtcacggga gaggaagcag
      721 gcttatatcg ccgagctaga atcgctggta acgcacctcg aggaggagaa tgccgagttg
      781 ttgagagaac aggaagagcg gcaccagaag cggcttaaag agctcttgga acgggtgacg
      841 ccagtcattc tgaggaaaaa accatcagga gatcttagaa gaacgaactc aatgcagtgg
      901 aagggtgggc gcgccgaccc agctttcttg tacaaagttg gcattataag aaagcattgc
      961 ttatcaattt gttgcaacga acaggtcact atcagtcaaa ataaaatcat tatttgccat
     1021 ccagctgata tcccctatag tgagtcgtat tacatggtca tagctgtttc ctggcagctc
     1081 tggcccgtgt ctcaaaatct ctgatgttac attgcacaag ataaaaatat atcatcatga
     1141 acaataaaac tgtctgctta cataaacagt aatacaaggg gtgttatgag ccatattcaa
     1201 cgggaaacgt cgaggccgcg attaaattcc aacatggatg ctgatttata tgggtataaa
     1261 tgggctcgcg ataatgtcgg gcaatcaggt gcgacaatct atcgcttgta tgggaagccc
     1321 gatgcgccag agttgtttct gaaacatggc aaaggtagcg ttgccaatga tgttacagat
     1381 gagatggtca gactaaactg gctgacggaa tttatgcctc ttccgaccat caagcatttt
     1441 atccgtactc ctgatgatgc atggttactc accactgcga tccccggaaa aacagcattc
     1501 caggtattag aagaatatcc tgattcaggt gaaaatattg ttgatgcgct ggcagtgttc
     1561 ctgcgccggt tgcattcgat tcctgtttgt aattgtcctt ttaacagcga tcgcgtattt
     1621 cgtctcgctc aggcgcaatc acgaatgaat aacggtttgg ttgatgcgag tgattttgat
     1681 gacgagcgta atggctggcc tgttgaacaa gtctggaaag aaatgcataa acttttgcca
     1741 ttctcaccgg attcagtcgt cactcatggt gatttctcac ttgataacct tatttttgac
     1801 gaggggaaat taataggttg tattgatgtt ggacgagtcg gaatcgcaga ccgataccag
     1861 gatcttgcca tcctatggaa ctgcctcggt gagttttctc cttcattaca gaaacggctt
     1921 tttcaaaaat atggtattga taatcctgat atgaataaat tgcagtttca tttgatgctc
     1981 gatgagtttt tctaatcaga attggttaat tggttgtaac actggcagag cattacgctg
     2041 acttgacggg acggcgcaag ctcatgacca aaatccctta acgtgagtta cgcgtcgttc
     2101 cactgagcgt cagaccccgt agaaaagatc aaaggatctt cttgagatcc tttttttctg
     2161 cgcgtaatct gctgcttgca aacaaaaaaa ccaccgctac cagcggtggt ttgtttgccg
     2221 gatcaagagc taccaactct ttttccgaag gtaactggct tcagcagagc gcagatacca
     2281 aatactgtcc ttctagtgta gccgtagtta ggccaccact tcaagaactc tgtagcaccg
     2341 cctacatacc tcgctctgct aatcctgtta ccagtggctg ctgccagtgg cgataagtcg
     2401 tgtcttaccg ggttggactc aagacgatag ttaccggata aggcgcagcg gtcgggctga
     2461 acggggggtt cgtgcacaca gcccagcttg gagcgaacga cctacaccga actgagatac
     2521 ctacagcgtg agcattgaga aagcgccacg cttcccgaag ggagaaaggc ggacaggtat
     2581 ccggtaagcg gcagggtcgg aacaggagag cgcacgaggg agcttccagg gggaaacgcc
     2641 tggtatcttt atagtcctgt cgggtttcgc cacctctgac ttgagcgtcg atttttgtga
     2701 tgctcgtcag gggggcggag cctatggaaa aacgccagca acgcggcctt tttacggttc
     2761 ctggcctttt gctggccttt tgctcacatg ttctttcctg cgttatcccc tgattctgtg
     2821 gataaccgta ttaccgcctt tgagtgagct gataccgctc gccgcagccg aacgaccgag
     2881 cgcagcgagt cagtgagcga ggaagcggaa gagcgcccaa tacgcaaacc gcctctcccc
     2941 gcgcgttggc cgattcatta atgcagctgg cacgacaggt ttcccgactg gaaagcgggc
     3001 agtgagcgca acgcaattaa tacgcgtacc gctagccagg aagagtttgt agaaacgcaa
     3061 aaaggccatc cgtcaggatg gccttctgct tagtttgatg cctggcagtt tatggcgggc
     3121 gtcctgcccg ccaccctccg ggccgttgct tcacaacgtt caaatccgct cccggcggat
     3181 ttgtcctact caggagagcg ttcaccgaca aacaacagat aaaacgaaag gcccagtctt
     3241 ccgactgagc ctttcgtttt atttgatgcc tggcagttcc ctactctcgc gttaacgcta
     3301 gcatggatgt tttcccagtc acgacgttgt aaaacgacgg ccagtcttaa gctcgggccc
//
