>Addgene plasmid #27730 | pUT1140-HQ858684 | addgene partial sequence | sequence record 34056 | 27730 with M13pUC-fwd
ATGATTTTATTTTGACTGATAGTGACCTGTTCGTTGCAACAAATTGATGAGCAATGCTTTTTTATAATGC
CAACTTTGTACAAAAAAGCAGGCTCCGCGGCCGCCCCCTTCACCATGGCATCGTCGAGGGTGATGCCGTC
CTCCTCGCCGTCGCACACGGCCTCTGATCTCGCGCGCCTAGCGCAGGCCGCCAGCAGGCCCGGCGGCGGG
GGCAGCGGGCTGGGCTCCATGAACGTGGAGGAGCTCCTCCGCGGCATCTACAGCGACATGCCCACCCCGG
CGCCGCCCGCGTCGGAGCCCGAACGCCCGAGGTCGCCGGCCCCGGCGCCGGAGGTCGCCACGCGCAGGAC
GGCGGAGGAGGTGTGGAAGGAGATCACCGGCGGAGGTGGCAGTGGGGAACCCGTGCCCCCCGTGGCGGCT
CAGGCTGCCGTCCCCGCTGGTGGTGGTGGCGCCGGCGGCCCGGAGATGACGCTGGAGGACTTCCTGGCCA
GGGAGGAGGGCGCGGTGAAGGAGGATGGGGTTAGGGTTTCGGGCCCCTCTGCGCCGGCCATGGGGTTCCT
GGGCGGAGCGGAGGGCGTGGGTGTGCCTGGCGGCGGAGGCGGGAGGGGAAGGAAGCGGCAGCTCATGGAT
CCAGTGGATCGCGCCGCGATGCA
